Addgene plasmid #122692: pET28a-PKM2-H391Y
Purpose: Express His-tagged PKM2 (H391Y) protein in bacteria.
Depositing lab: Wen-Ching Wang. Depositing organization: National Tsing Hua University. Publication: Mutations in the PKM2 exon-10 region are associated with reduced allostery and increased nuclear translocation. Chen TJ, Wang HJ, Liu JS, Cheng HH, Hsu SC, Wu MC, Lu CH, Wu YF, Wu JW, Liu YY, Kung HJ, Wang WC. Commun Biol. 2019 Mar 15;2:105. doi: 10.1038/s42003-019-0343-4. eCollection 2019. PubMed 30911680.
Backbone
  Vector backbone: pET28a
  Backbone size w/o insert (bp): 5400
  Total vector size (bp): 6925
  Vector type: Bacterial Expression
Growth in bacteria
  Bacterial resistance: Kanamycin, 50 μg/mL
  Growth temperature: 37°C
  Growth strain: DH5alpha
  Copy number: Unknown
Gene/Insert
  Gene/Insert name: Pyruvate kinase M2 isoform (alt name: PKM2)
  Species: H. sapiens (human)
  Insert size (bp): 1596
  Mutation: H391Y
  Entrez Gene: PKM (a.k.a. CTHBP, HEL-S-30, OIP3, PK3, PKM2, TCB, THBP1, p58)
  Tag / fusion protein: 6His-tag (N terminal on backbone)
  Cloning method: Restriction Enzyme; 5′ cloning site NdeI (not destroyed); 3′ cloning site BamHI (not destroyed)
  Sequencing primers: 5′ T7; 3′ T7 terminator
Terms and licenses: Academic/Nonprofit Terms; Industry Terms: Not Available to Industry
How to cite: pET28a-PKM2-H391Y was a gift from Wen-Ching Wang (Addgene plasmid # 122692 ; http://n2t.net/addgene:122692 ; RRID:Addgene_122692)
