[The description below was written by a language model from this plasmid's Addgene catalogue record and pLannotate feature annotations shown in this document.]
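Description:
pET28a-PKM2-H391Y is a bacterial expression plasmid of about 6.9 kb, built on the pET28a backbone, for producing a His-tagged mutant of human pyruvate kinase M2 (PKM2) in E. coli. It carries a ColE1/pBR322-type origin together with the bom region and the rop gene, which normally keeps copy number down (the catalogue entry lists copy number as unknown). An f1 phage origin is also present. Selection is by kanamycin through the aph(3')-Ia KanR gene. The short tetracycline-resistance fragments and the predicted E. coli ORF in the annotation appear to be pBR322-derived backbone remnants, not functional markers.

The roughly 1.6 kb PKM2 coding sequence, carrying the H391Y substitution, was cloned between the NdeI and BamHI sites, both of which are retained. This places it in frame behind the backbone-encoded N-terminal 6xHis tag and a thrombin cleavage site, so the tag can be removed after affinity purification. Transcription runs from a T7 promoter with an adjacent lac operator, translation starts from the T7 gene 10 ribosome binding site, and a T7 terminator closes the unit. The plasmid-borne lacI gene supplies the repressor, so expression is IPTG-inducible in hosts that provide T7 RNA polymerase. A second His-tag sequence annotated downstream of the insert is the usual pET28a C-terminal tag. The record lists only the N-terminal tag and does not say whether the downstream one is translated.

PKM2 is the glycolytic enzyme that transfers a phosphoryl group from phosphoenolpyruvate to ADP, and its activity depends on the balance between tetrameric and dimeric forms. The associated study examined exon-10 region mutations linked to reduced allostery and increased nuclear translocation, so this construct serves to make recombinant H391Y protein for purification and study.
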