Features (pLannotate 1.2.2; 21 found; start..end, strand, type, name):
     15..37      +  RBS            RBS: efficient ribosome binding site from bacteriophage T7 gene 10 (Olins and Rangwala, 1989)
     56..72      +  CDS            capTEV™ (fragment): composite tag for in vivo biotinylation, TEV protease cleavage, and 6xHis tagging
     83..100     +  CDS            thrombin site: thrombin recognition and cleavage site
    104..1696    +  CDS            PKM: KPYM_HUMAN - Also known as OIP3, PK2, PK3, PKM2. Experimental evidence at protein level: Swiss-Prot protein existence level 1. Glycolytic enzyme that catalyzes the transfer of a phosphoryl group from phosphoenolpyruvate (PEP) to ADP, generating ATP (PubMed:15996096, PubMed:1854723). The ratio between the highly active tetrameric form and nearly inactive dimeric form determines whether glucose carbons are channeled to biosynthetic processes or used for glycolytic ATP production (PubMed:15996096, PubMed:1854723). The transition between the 2 forms contributes to the control of glycolysis and is
   1746..1763    +  CDS            9xHis (fragment): 9xHis affinity tag
   1773..1822    +  CDS            SET1 (fragment): solubility-enhancement tag derived from T7 phage gene 10B
   1830..1877    +  terminator     T7 terminator: transcription terminator for bacteriophage T7 RNA polymerase
   1914..2342    +  rep_origin     f1 ori (sequence partly withheld): f1 bacteriophage origin of replication; arrow indicates direction of (+) strand synthesis
   2395..2452    +  promoter       AmpR promoter (fragment): bla
   2461..3276    -  CDS            KanR: aminoglycoside phosphotransferase; aph(3')-Ia; confers resistance to kanamycin in bacteria or G418 (Geneticin®) in eukaryotes
   3398..3986    +  rep_origin     ori: high-copy-number ColE1/pMB1/pBR322/pUC origin of replication
   4172..4311    -  misc_feature   bom: basis of mobility region from pBR322
   4413..4604    -  CDS            rop: Rop protein, which maintains plasmids at low copy number; rop
   4621..5001    +  CDS            YPB1_ECOLX: Protein predicted: Swiss-Prot protein existence level 4. From Escherichia coli.
   5073..5364    -  CDS            TcR (fragment): tetracycline efflux protein; tet; confers resistance to tetracycline
   5379..5400    -  protein_bind   CAP binding site: CAP binding activates transcription in the presence of cAMP. E. coli catabolite activator protein
   5413..6495    -  CDS            lacI: lac repressor; lacI; The lac repressor binds to the lac operator to inhibit transcription in E. coli. This inhibition can be relieved by adding lactose or isopropyl-β-D-thiogalactopyranoside (IPTG).
   6496..6573    -  promoter       lacI promoter: lacI
   6581..6860    -  CDS            TcR (fragment): tetracycline efflux protein; tet; confers resistance to tetracycline
   6882..6900    +  promoter       T7 promoter: promoter for bacteriophage T7 RNA polymerase
   6901..6925    +  protein_bind   lac operator: The lac repressor binds to the lac operator to inhibit transcription in E. coli. This inhibition can be relieved by adding lactose or isopropyl-β-D-thiogalactopyranoside (IPTG). lac repressor encoded by lacI
>Addgene plasmid #122692 | pET28a-PKM2-H391Y | addgene full sequence | sequence record 239334 | Addgene NGS Result
CCTCTAGAAATAATTTTGTTTAACTTTAAGAAGGAGATATACCATGGGCAGCAGCCATCATCATCATCAT
CACAGCAGCGGCCTGGTGCCGCGCGGCAGCCATATGTCGAAGCCCCATAGTGAAGCCGGGACTGCCTTCA
TTCAGACCCAGCAGCTGCACGCAGCCATGGCTGACACATTCCTGGAGCACATGTGCCGCCTGGACATTGA
TTCACCACCCATCACAGCCCGGAACACTGGCATCATCTGTACCATTGGCCCAGCTTCCCGATCAGTGGAG
ACGTTGAAGGAGATGATTAAGTCTGGAATGAATGTGGCTCGTCTGAACTTCTCTCATGGAACTCATGAGT
ACCATGCGGAGACCATCAAGAATGTGCGCACAGCCACGGAAAGCTTTGCTTCTGACCCCATCCTCTACCG
GCCCGTTGCTGTGGCTCTAGACACTAAAGGACCTGAGATCCGAACTGGGCTCATCAAGGGCAGCGGCACT
GCAGAGGTGGAGCTGAAGAAGGGAGCCACTCTCAAAATCACGCTGGATAACGCCTACATGGAAAAGTGTG
ACGAGAACATCCTGTGGCTGGACTACAAGAACATCTGCAAGGTGGTGGAAGTGGGCAGCAAGATCTACGT
GGATGATGGGCTTATTTCTCTCCAGGTGAAGCAGAAAGGTGCCGACTTCCTGGTGACGGAGGTGGAAAAT
GGTGGCTCCTTGGGCAGCAAGAAGGGTGTGAACCTTCCTGGGGCTGCTGTGGACTTGCCTGCTGTGTCGG
AGAAGGACATCCAGGATCTGAAGTTTGGGGTCGAGCAGGATGTTGATATGGTGTTTGCGTCATTCATCCG
CAAGGCATCTGATGTCCATGAAGTTAGGAAGGTCCTGGGAGAGAAGGGAAAGAACATCAAGATTATCAGC
AAAATCGAGAATCATGAGGGGGTTCGGAGGTTTGATGAAATCCTGGAGGCCAGTGATGGGATCATGGTGG
CTCGTGGTGATCTAGGCATTGAGATTCCTGCAGAGAAGGTCTTCCTTGCTCAGAAGATGATGATTGGACG
GTGCAACCGAGCTGGGAAGCCTGTCATCTGTGCTACTCAGATGCTGGAGAGCATGATCAAGAAGCCCCGC
CCCACTCGGGCTGAAGGCAGTGATGTGGCCAATGCAGTCCTGGATGGAGCCGACTGCATCATGCTGTCTG
GAGAAACAGCCAAAGGGGACTATCCTCTGGAGGCTGTGCGCATGCAGCACCTGATTGCCCGTGAGGCAGA
GGCTGCCATCTACTATTTGCAATTATTTGAGGAACTCCGCCGCCTGGCGCCCATTACCAGCGACCCCACA
GAAGCCACCGCCGTGGGTGCCGTGGAGGCCTCCTTCAAGTGCTGCAGTGGGGCCATAATCGTCCTCACCA
AGTCTGGCAGGTCTGCTCACCAGGTGGCCAGATACCGCCCACGTGCCCCCATCATTGCTGTGACCCGGAA
TCCCCAGACAGCTCGTCAGGCCCACCTGTACCGTGGCATCTTCCCTGTGCTGTGCAAGGACCCAGTCCAG
GAGGCCTGGGCTGAGGACGTGGACCTCCGGGTGAACTTTGCCATGAATGTTGGCAAGGCCCGAGGCTTCT
TCAAGAAGGGAGATGTGGTCATTGTGCTGACCGGATGGCGCCCTGGCTCCGGCTTCACCAACACCATGCG
TGTTGTTCCTGTGCCGTGAGGATCCGAATTCGAGCTCCGTCGACAAGCTTGCGGCCGCACTCGAGCACCA
CCACCACCACCACTGAGATCCGGCTGCTAACAAAGCCCGAAAGGAAGCTGAGTTGGCTGCTGCCACCGCT
GAGCAATAACTAGCATAACCCCTTGGGGCCTCTAAACGGGTCTTGAGGGGTTTTTTGCTGAAAGGAGGAA
CTATATCCGGATTGGCGAATGGG
[124 nt withheld, positions 1914-2037]
C
[91 nt withheld, positions 2039-2129]
A
[49 nt withheld, positions 2131-2179]
CCTTTGACGTTGGAGTCCACGTTCTTT
[37 nt withheld, positions 2207-2243]
ACCCTATCTCGGTCTATTCTTTTGATTTATAAGGGATTTTGCCGATTTCGGCCTATTGGTTAAAAAATGA
GCTGATTTAACAAAAATTTAACGCGAATTTTAACAAAATATTAACGCTTACAATTTAGGTGGCACTTTTC
GGGGAAATGTGCGCGGAACCCCTATTTGTTTATTTTTCTAAATACATTCAAATATGTATCCGCTCATGAA
TTAATTCTTAGAAAAACTCATCGAGCATCAAATGAAACTGCAATTTATTCATATCAGGATTATCAATACC
ATATTTTTGAAAAAGCCGTTTCTGTAATGAAGGAGAAAACTCACCGAGGCAGTTCCATAGGATGGCAAGA
TCCTGGTATCGGTCTGCGATTCCGACTCGTCCAACATCAATACAACCTATTAATTTCCCCTCGTCAAAAA
TAAGGTTATCAAGTGAGAAATCACCATGAGTGACGACTGAATCCGGTGAGAATGGCAAAAGTTTATGCAT
TTCTTTCCAGACTTGTTCAACAGGCCAGCCATTACGCTCGTCATCAAAATCACTCGCATCAACCAAACCG
TTATTCATTCGTGATTGCGCCTGAGCGAGACGAAATACGCGATCGCTGTTAAAAGGACAATTACAAACAG
GAATCGAATGCAACCGGCGCAGGAACACTGCCAGCGCATCAACAATATTTTCACCTGAATCAGGATATTC
TTCTAATACCTGGAATGCTGTTTTCCCGGGGATCGCAGTGGTGAGTAACCATGCATCATCAGGAGTACGG
ATAAAATGCTTGATGGTCGGAAGAGGCATAAATTCCGTCAGCCAGTTTAGTCTGACCATCTCATCTGTAA
CATCATTGGCAACGCTACCTTTGCCATGTTTCAGAAACAACTCTGGCGCATCGGGCTTCCCATACAATCG
ATAGATTGTCGCACCTGATTGCCCGACATTATCGCGAGCCCATTTATACCCATATAAATCAGCATCCATG
TTGGAATTTAATCGCGGCCTAGAGCAAGACGTTTCCCGTTGAATATGGCTCATAACACCCCTTGTATTAC
TGTTTATGTAAGCAGACAGTTTTATTGTTCATGACCAAAATCCCTTAACGTGAGTTTTCGTTCCACTGAG
CGTCAGACCCCGTAGAAAAGATCAAAGGATCTTCTTGAGATCCTTTTTTTCTGCGCGTAATCTGCTGCTT
GCAAACAAAAAAACCACCGCTACCAGCGGTGGTTTGTTTGCCGGATCAAGAGCTACCAACTCTTTTTCCG
AAGGTAACTGGCTTCAGCAGAGCGCAGATACCAAATACTGTCCTTCTAGTGTAGCCGTAGTTAGGCCACC
ACTTCAAGAACTCTGTAGCACCGCCTACATACCTCGCTCTGCTAATCCTGTTACCAGTGGCTGCTGCCAG
TGGCGATAAGTCGTGTCTTACCGGGTTGGACTCAAGACGATAGTTACCGGATAAGGCGCAGCGGTCGGGC
TGAACGGGGGGTTCGTGCACACAGCCCAGCTTGGAGCGAACGACCTACACCGAACTGAGATACCTACAGC
GTGAGCTATGAGAAAGCGCCACGCTTCCCGAAGGGAGAAAGGCGGACAGGTATCCGGTAAGCGGCAGGGT
CGGAACAGGAGAGCGCACGAGGGAGCTTCCAGGGGGAAACGCCTGGTATCTTTATAGTCCTGTCGGGTTT
CGCCACCTCTGACTTGAGCGTCGATTTTTGTGATGCTCGTCAGGGGGGCGGAGCCTATGGAAAAACGCCA
GCAACGCGGCCTTTTTACGGTTCCTGGCCTTTTGCTGGCCTTTTGCTCACATGTTCTTTCCTGCGTTATC
CCCTGATTCTGTGGATAACCGTATTACCGCCTTTGAGTGAGCTGATACCGCTCGCCGCAGCCGAACGACC
GAGCGCAGCGAGTCAGTGAGCGAGGAAGCGGAAGAGCGCCTGATGCGGTATTTTCTCCTTACGCATCTGT
GCGGTATTTCACACCGCAATGGTGCACTCTCAGTACAATCTGCTCTGATGCCGCATAGTTAAGCCAGTAT
ACACTCCGCTATCGCTACGTGACTGGGTCATGGCTGCGCCCCGACACCCGCCAACACCCGCTGACGCGCC
CTGACGGGCTTGTCTGCTCCCGGCATCCGCTTACAGACAAGCTGTGACCGTCTCCGGGAGCTGCATGTGT
CAGAGGTTTTCACCGTCATCACCGAAACGCGCGAGGCAGCTGCGGTAAAGCTCATCAGCGTGGTCGTGAA
GCGATTCACAGATGTCTGCCTGTTCATCCGCGTCCAGCTCGTTGAGTTTCTCCAGAAGCGTTAATGTCTG
GCTTCTGATAAAGCGGGCCATGTTAAGGGCGGTTTTTTCCTGTTTGGTCACTGATGCCTCCGTGTAAGGG
GGATTTCTGTTCATGGGGGTAATGATACCGATGAAACGAGAGAGGATGCTCACGATACGGGTTACTGATG
ATGAACATGCCCGGTTACTGGAACGTTGTGAGGGTAAACAACTGGCGGTATGGATGCGGCGGGACCAGAG
AAAAATCACTCAGGGTCAATGCCAGCGCTTCGTTAATACAGATGTAGGTGTTCCACAGGGTAGCCAGCAG
CATCCTGCGATGCAGATCCGGAACATAATGGTGCAGGGCGCTGACTTCCGCGTTTCCAGACTTTACGAAA
CACGGAAACCGAAGACCATTCATGTTGTTGCTCAGGTCGCAGACGTTTTGCAGCAGCAGTCGCTTCACGT
TCGCTCGCGTATCGGTGATTCATTCTGCTAACCAGTAAGGCAACCCCGCCAGCCTAGCCGGGTCCTCAAC
GACAGGAGCACGATCATGCGCACCCGTGGGGCCGCCATGCCGGCGATAATGGCCTGCTTCTCGCCGAAAC
GTTTGGTGGCGGGACCAGTGACGAAGGCTTGAGCGAGGGCGTGCAAGATTCCGAATACCGCAAGCGACAG
GCCGATCATCGTCGCGCTCCAGCGAAAGCGGTCCTCGCCGAAAATGACCCAGAGCGCTGCCGGCACCTGT
CCTACGAGTTGCATGATAAAGAAGACAGTCATAAGTGCGGCGACGATAGTCATGCCCCGCGCCCACCGGA
AGGAGCTGACTGGGTTGAAGGCTCTCAAGGGCATCGGTCGAGATCCCGGTGCCTAATGAGTGAGCTAACT
TACATTAATTGCGTTGCGCTCACTGCCCGCTTTCCAGTCGGGAAACCTGTCGTGCCAGCTGCATTAATGA
ATCGGCCAACGCGCGGGGAGAGGCGGTTTGCGTATTGGGCGCCAGGGTGGTTTTTCTTTTCACCAGTGAG
ACGGGCAACAGCTGATTGCCCTTCACCGCCTGGCCCTGAGAGAGTTGCAGCAAGCGGTCCACGCTGGTTT
GCCCCAGCAGGCGAAAATCCTGTTTGATGGTGGTTAACGGCGGGATATAACATGAGCTGTCTTCGGTATC
GTCGTATCCCACTACCGAGATATCCGCACCAACGCGCAGCCCGGACTCGGTAATGGCGCGCATTGCGCCC
AGCGCCATCTGATCGTTGGCAACCAGCATCGCAGTGGGAACGATGCCCTCATTCAGCATTTGCATGGTTT
GTTGAAAACCGGACATGGCACTCCAGTCGCCTTCCCGTTCCGCTATCGGCTGAATTTGATTGCGAGTGAG
ATATTTATGCCAGCCAGCCAGACGCAGACGCGCCGAGACAGAACTTAATGGGCCCGCTAACAGCGCGATT
TGCTGGTGACCCAATGCGACCAGATGCTCCACGCCCAGTCGCGTACCGTCTTCATGGGAGAAAATAATAC
TGTTGATGGGTGTCTGGTCAGAGACATCAAGAAATAACGCCGGAACATTAGTGCAGGCAGCTTCCACAGC
AATGGCATCCTGGTCATCCAGCGGATAGTTAATGATCAGCCCACTGACGCGTTGCGCGAGAAGATTGTGC
ACCGCCGCTTTACAGGCTTCGACGCCGCTTCGTTCTACCATCGACACCACCACGCTGGCACCCAGTTGAT
CGGCGCGAGATTTAATCGCCGCGACAATTTGCGACGGCGCGTGCAGGGCCAGACTGGAGGTGGCAACGCC
AATCAGCAACGACTGTTTGCCCGCCAGTTGTTGTGCCACGCGGTTGGGAATGTAATTCAGCTCCGCCATC
GCCGCTTCCACTTTTTCCCGCGTTTTCGCAGAAACGTGGCTGGCCTGGTTCACCACGCGGGAAACGGTCT
GATAAGAGACACCGGCATACTCTGCGACATCGTATAACGTTACTGGTTTCACATTCACCACCCTGAATTG
ACTCTCTTCCGGGCGCTATCATGCCATACCGCGAAAGGTTTTGCGCCATTCGATGGTGTCCGGGATCTCG
ACGCTCTCCCTTATGCGACTCCTGCATTAGGAAGCAGCCCAGTAGTAGGTTGAGGCCGTTGAGCACCGCC
GCCGCAAGGAATGGTGCATGCAAGGAGATGGCGCCCAACAGTCCCCCGGCCACGGGGCCTGCCACCATAC
CCACGCCGAAACAAGCGCTCATGAGCCCGAAGTGGCGAGCCCGATCTTCCCCATCGGTGATGTCGGCGAT
ATAGGCGCCAGCAACCGCACCTGTGGCGCCGGTGATGCCGGCCACGATGCGTCCGGCGTAGAGGATCGAG
ATCTCGATCCCGCGAAATTAATACGACTCACTATAGGGGAATTGTGAGCGGATAACAATTCC
