>Addgene plasmid #122692 | pET28a-PKM2-H391Y | depositor partial sequence | sequence record 234178 | PKM2 coding sequence
ATGTCGAAGCCCCATAGTGAAGCCGGGACTGCCTTCATTCAGACCCAGCAGCTGCACGCAGCCATGGCTG
ACACATTCCTGGAGCACATGTGCCGCCTGGACATTGATTCACCACCCATCACAGCCCGGAACACTGGCAT
CATCTGTACCATTGGCCCAGCTTCCCGATCAGTGGAGACGTTGAAGGAGATGATTAAGTCTGGAATGAAT
GTGGCTCGTCTGAACTTCTCTCATGGAACTCATGAGTACCATGCGGAGACCATCAAGAATGTGCGCACAG
CCACGGAAAGCTTTGCTTCTGACCCCATCCTCTACCGGCCCGTTGCTGTGGCTCTAGACACTAAAGGACC
TGAGATCCGAACTGGGCTCATCAAGGGCAGCGGCACTGCAGAGGTGGAGCTGAAGAAGGGAGCCACTCTC
AAAATCACGCTGGATAACGCCTACATGGAAAAGTGTGACGAGAACATCCTGTGGCTGGACTACAAGAACA
TCTGCAAGGTGGTGGAAGTGGGCAGCAAGATCTACGTGGATGATGGGCTTATTTCTCTCCAGGTGAAGCA
GAAAGGTGCCGACTTCCTGGTGACGGAGGTGGAAAATGGTGGCTCCTTGGGCAGCAAGAAGGGTGTGAAC
CTTCCTGGGGCTGCTGTGGACTTGCCTGCTGTGTCGGAGAAGGACATCCAGGATCTGAAGTTTGGGGTCG
AGCAGGATGTTGATATGGTGTTTGCGTCATTCATCCGCAAGGCATCTGATGTCCATGAAGTTAGGAAGGT
CCTGGGAGAGAAGGGAAAGAACATCAAGATTATCAGCAAAATCGAGAATCATGAGGGGGTTCGGAGGTTT
GATGAAATCCTGGAGGCCAGTGATGGGATCATGGTGGCTCGTGGTGATCTAGGCATTGAGATTCCTGCAG
AGAAGGTCTTCCTTGCTCAGAAGATGATGATTGGACGGTGCAACCGAGCTGGGAAGCCTGTCATCTGTGC
TACTCAGATGCTGGAGAGCATGATCAAGAAGCCCCGCCCCACTCGGGCTGAAGGCAGTGATGTGGCCAAT
GCAGTCCTGGATGGAGCCGACTGCATCATGCTGTCTGGAGAAACAGCCAAAGGGGACTATCCTCTGGAGG
CTGTGCGCATGCAGCACCTGATTGCCCGTGAGGCAGAGGCTGCCATCTACTACTTGCAATTATTTGAGGA
ACTCCGCCGCCTGGCGCCCATTACCAGCGACCCCACAGAAGCCACCGCCGTGGGTGCCGTGGAGGCCTCC
TTCAAGTGCTGCAGTGGGGCCATAATCGTCCTCACCAAGTCTGGCAGGTCTGCTCACCAGGTGGCCAGAT
ACCGCCCACGTGCCCCCATCATTGCTGTGACCCGGAATCCCCAGACAGCTCGTCAGGCCCACCTGTACCG
TGGCATCTTCCCTGTGCTGTGCAAGGACCCAGTCCAGGAGGCCTGGGCTGAGGACGTGGACCTCCGGGTG
AACTTTGCCATGAATGTTGGCAAGGCCCGAGGCTTCTTCAAGAAGGGAGATGTGGTCATTGTGCTGACCG
GATGGCGCCCTGGCTCCGGCTTCACCAACACCATGCGTGTTGTTCCTGTGCCGTGA
